>Addgene plasmid #146380 | pETM-60-NusA-DmGW182_1-539_G | depositor full sequence | sequence record 288825 | Full Sequence
TGGCGAATGGG
[124 nt withheld, positions 12-135]
C
[91 nt withheld, positions 137-227]
A
[49 nt withheld, positions 229-277]
CCTTTGACGTTGGAGTCCACGTTCTTT
[37 nt withheld, positions 305-341]
ACCCTATCTCGGTCTATTCTTTTGATTTATAAGGGATTTTGCCGATTTCGGCCTATTGGTTAAAAAATGA
GCTGATTTAACAAAAATTTAACGCGAATTTTAACAAAATATTAACGTTTACAATTTCAGGTGGCACTTTT
CGGGGAAATGTGCGCGGAACCCCTATTTGTTTATTTTTCTAAATACATTCAAATATGTATCCGCTCATGA
ATTAATTCTTAGAAAAACTCATCGAGCATCAAATGAAACTGCAATTTATTCATATCAGGATTATCAATAC
CATATTTTTGAAAAAGCCGTTTCTGTAATGAAGGAGAAAACTCACCGAGGCAGTTCCATAGGATGGCAAG
ATCCTGGTATCGGTCTGCGATTCCGACTCGTCCAACATCAATACAACCTATTAATTTCCCCTCGTCAAAA
ATAAGGTTATCAAGTGAGAAATCACCATGAGTGACGACTGAATCCGGTGAGAATGGCAAAAGTTTATGCA
TTTCTTTCCAGACTTGTTCAACAGGCCAGCCATTACGCTCGTCATCAAAATCACTCGCATCAACCAAACC
GTTATTCATTCGTGATTGCGCCTGAGCGAGACGAAATACGCGATCGCTGTTAAAAGGACAATTACAAACA
GGAATCGAATGCAACCGGCGCAGGAACACTGCCAGCGCATCAACAATATTTTCACCTGAATCAGGATATT
CTTCTAATACCTGGAATGCTGTTTTCCCGGGGATCGCAGTGGTGAGTAACCATGCATCATCAGGAGTACG
GATAAAATGCTTGATGGTCGGAAGAGGCATAAATTCCGTCAGCCAGTTTAGTCTGACCATCTCATCTGTA
ACATCATTGGCAACGCTACCTTTGCCATGTTTCAGAAACAACTCTGGCGCATCGGGCTTCCCATACAATC
GATAGATTGTCGCACCTGATTGCCCGACATTATCGCGAGCCCATTTATACCCATATAAATCAGCATCCAT
GTTGGAATTTAATCGCGGCCTAGAGCAAGACGTTTCCCGTTGAATATGGCTCATAACACCCCTTGTATTA
CTGTTTATGTAAGCAGACAGTTTTATTGTTCATGACCAAAATCCCTTAACGTGAGTTTTCGTTCCACTGA
GCGTCAGACCCCGTAGAAAAGATCAAAGGATCTTCTTGAGATCCTTTTTTTCTGCGCGTAATCTGCTGCT
TGCAAACAAAAAAACCACCGCTACCAGCGGTGGTTTGTTTGCCGGATCAAGAGCTACCAACTCTTTTTCC
GAAGGTAACTGGCTTCAGCAGAGCGCAGATACCAAATACTGTCCTTCTAGTGTAGCCGTAGTTAGGCCAC
CACTTCAAGAACTCTGTAGCACCGCCTACATACCTCGCTCTGCTAATCCTGTTACCAGTGGCTGCTGCCA
GTGGCGATAAGTCGTGTCTTACCGGGTTGGACTCAAGACGATAGTTACCGGATAAGGCGCAGCGGTCGGG
CTGAACGGGGGGTTCGTGCACACAGCCCAGCTTGGAGCGAACGACCTACACCGAACTGAGATACCTACAG
CGTGAGCTATGAGAAAGCGCCACGCTTCCCGAAGGGAGAAAGGCGGACAGGTATCCGGTAAGCGGCAGGG
TCGGAACAGGAGAGCGCACGAGGGAGCTTCCAGGGGGAAACGCCTGGTATCTTTATAGTCCTGTCGGGTT
TCGCCACCTCTGACTTGAGCGTCGATTTTTGTGATGCTCGTCAGGGGGGCGGAGCCTATGGAAAAACGCC
AGCAACGCGGCCTTTTTACGGTTCCTGGCCTTTTGCTGGCCTTTTGCTCACATGTTCTTTCCTGCGTTAT
CCCCTGATTCTGTGGATAACCGTATTACCGCCTTTGAGTGAGCTGATACCGCTCGCCGCAGCCGAACGAC
CGAGCGCAGCGAGTCAGTGAGCGAGGAAGCGGAAGAGCGCCTGATGCGGTATTTTCTCCTTACGCATCTG
TGCGGTATTTCACACCGCATATATGGTGCACTCTCAGTACAATCTGCTCTGATGCCGCATAGTTAAGCCA
GTATACACTCCGCTATCGCTACGTGACTGGGTCATGGCTGCGCCCCGACACCCGCCAACACCCGCTGACG
CGCCCTGACGGGCTTGTCTGCTCCCGGCATCCGCTTACAGACAAGCTGTGACCGTCTCCGGGAGCTGCAT
GTGTCAGAGGTTTTCACCGTCATCACCGAAACGCGCGAGGCAGCTGCGGTAAAGCTCATCAGCGTGGTCG
TGAAGCGATTCACAGATGTCTGCCTGTTCATCCGCGTCCAGCTCGTTGAGTTTCTCCAGAAGCGTTAATG
TCTGGCTTCTGATAAAGCGGGCCATGTTAAGGGCGGTTTTTTCCTGTTTGGTCACTGATGCCTCCGTGTA
AGGGGGATTTCTGTTCATGGGGGTAATGATACCGATGAAACGAGAGAGGATGCTCACGATACGGGTTACT
GATGATGAACATGCCCGGTTACTGGAACGTTGTGAGGGTAAACAACTGGCGGTATGGATGCGGCGGGACC
AGAGAAAAATCACTCAGGGTCAATGCCAGCGCTTCGTTAATACAGATGTAGGTGTTCCACAGGGTAGCCA
GCAGCATCCTGCGATGCAGATCCGGAACATAATGGTGCAGGGCGCTGACTTCCGCGTTTCCAGACTTTAC
GAAACACGGAAACCGAAGACCATTCATGTTGTTGCTCAGGTCGCAGACGTTTTGCAGCAGCAGTCGCTTC
ACGTTCGCTCGCGTATCGGTGATTCATTCTGCTAACCAGTAAGGCAACCCCGCCAGCCTAGCCGGGTCCT
CAACGACAGGAGCACGATCATGCGCACCCGTGGGGCCGCCATGCCGGCGATAATGGCCTGCTTCTCGCCG
AAACGTTTGGTGGCGGGACCAGTGACGAAGGCTTGAGCGAGGGCGTGCAAGATTCCGAATACCGCAAGCG
ACAGGCCGATCATCGTCGCGCTCCAGCGAAAGCGGTCCTCGCCGAAAATGACCCAGAGCGCTGCCGGCAC
CTGTCCTACGAGTTGCATGATAAAGAAGACAGTCATAAGTGCGGCGACGATAGTCATGCCCCGCGCCCAC
CGGAAGGAGCTGACTGGGTTGAAGGCTCTCAAGGGCATCGGTCGAGATCCCGGTGCCTAATGAGTGAGCT
AACTTACATTAATTGCGTTGCGCTCACTGCCCGCTTTCCAGTCGGGAAACCTGTCGTGCCAGCTGCATTA
ATGAATCGGCCAACGCGCGGGGAGAGGCGGTTTGCGTATTGGGCGCCAGGGTGGTTTTTCTTTTCACCAG
TGAGACGGGCAACAGCTGATTGCCCTTCACCGCCTGGCCCTGAGAGAGTTGCAGCAAGCGGTCCACGCTG
GTTTGCCCCAGCAGGCGAAAATCCTGTTTGATGGTGGTTAACGGCGGGATATAACATGAGCTGTCTTCGG
TATCGTCGTATCCCACTACCGAGATATCCGCACCAACGCGCAGCCCGGACTCGGTAATGGCGCGCATTGC
GCCCAGCGCCATCTGATCGTTGGCAACCAGCATCGCAGTGGGAACGATGCCCTCATTCAGCATTTGCATG
GTTTGTTGAAAACCGGACATGGCACTCCAGTCGCCTTCCCGTTCCGCTATCGGCTGAATTTGATTGCGAG
TGAGATATTTATGCCAGCCAGCCAGACGCAGACGCGCCGAGACAGAACTTAATGGGCCCGCTAACAGCGC
GATTTGCTGGTGACCCAATGCGACCAGATGCTCCACGCCCAGTCGCGTACCGTCTTCATGGGAGAAAATA
ATACTGTTGATGGGTGTCTGGTCAGAGACATCAAGAAATAACGCCGGAACATTAGTGCAGGCAGCTTCCA
CAGCAATGGCATCCTGGTCATCCAGCGGATAGTTAATGATCAGCCCACTGACGCGTTGCGCGAGAAGATT
GTGCACCGCCGCTTTACAGGCTTCGACGCCGCTTCGTTCTACCATCGACACCACCACGCTGGCACCCAGT
TGATCGGCGCGAGATTTAATCGCCGCGACAATTTGCGACGGCGCGTGCAGGGCCAGACTGGAGGTGGCAA
CGCCAATCAGCAACGACTGTTTGCCCGCCAGTTGTTGTGCCACGCGGTTGGGAATGTAATTCAGCTCCGC
CATCGCCGCTTCCACTTTTTCCCGCGTTTTCGCAGAAACGTGGCTGGCCTGGTTCACCACGCGGGAAACG
GTCTGATAAGAGACACCGGCATACTCTGCGACATCGTATAACGTTACTGGTTTCACATTCACCACCCTGA
ATTGACTCTCTTCCGGGCGCTATCATGCCATACCGCGAAAGGTTTTGCGCCATTCGATGGTGTCCGGGAT
CTCGACGCTCTCCCTTATGCGACTCCTGCATTAGGAAGCAGCCCAGTAGTAGGTTGAGGCCGTTGAGCAC
CGCCGCCGCAAGGAATGGTGCATGCAAGGAGATGGCGCCCAACAGTCCCCCGGCCACGGGGCCTGCCACC
ATACCCACGCCGAAACAAGCGCTCATGAGCCCGAAGTGGCGAGCCCGATCTTCCCCATCGGTGATGTCGG
CGATATAGGCGCCAGCAACCGCACCTGTGGCGCCGGTGATGCCGGCCACGATGCGTCCGGCGTAGAGGAT
CGAGATCTCGATCCCGCGAAATTAATACGACTCACTATAGGGGAATTGTGAGCGGATAACAATTCCCCTC
TAGAAATAATTTTGTTTAACTTTAAGAAGGAGATATACCATGAAAGAAATTTTGGCTGTAGTTGAAGCCG
TATCCAATGAAAAGGCGCTACCTCGCGAGAAGATTTTCGAAGCATTGGAAAGCGCGCTGGCGACAGCAAC
AAAGAAAAAATATGAACAAGAGATCGACGTCCGCGTACAGATCGATCGCAAAAGCGGTGATTTTGACACT
TTCCGTCGCTGGTTAGTTGTTGATGAAGTCACCCAGCCGACCAAGGAAATCACCCTTGAAGCCGCACGTT
ATGAAGATGAAAGCCTGAACCTGGGCGATTACGTTGAAGATCAGATTGAGTCTGTTACCTTTGACCGTAT
CACTACCCAGACGGCAAAACAGGTTATCGTGCAGAAAGTGCGTGAAGCCGAACGTGCGATGGTGGTTGAT
CAGTTCCGTGAACACGAAGGTGAAATCATCACCGGCGTGGTGAAAAAAGTAAACCGCGACAACATCTCTC
TGGATCTGGGCAACAACGCTGAAGCCGTGATCCTGCGCGAAGATATGCTGCCGCGTGAAAACTTCCGCCC
TGGCGACCGCGTTCGTGGCGTGCTCTATTCCGTTCGCCCGGAAGCGCGTGGCGCGCAACTGTTCGTCACT
CGTTCCAAGCCGGAAATGCTGATCGAACTGTTCCGTATTGAAGTGCCAGAAATCGGCGAAGAAGTGATTG
AAATTAAAGCAGCGGCTCGCGATCCGGGTTCTCGTGCGAAAATCGCGGTGAAAACCAACGATAAACGTAT
CGATCCGGTAGGTGCTTGCGTAGGTATGCGTGGCGCGCGTGTTCAGGCGGTGTCTACTGAACTGGGTGGC
GAGCGTATCGATATCGTCCTGTGGGATGATAACCCGGCGCAGTTCGTGATTAACGCAATGGCACCGGCAG
ACGTTGCTTCTATCGTGGTGGATGAAGATAAACACACTATGGACATCGCCGTTGAAGCCGGTAATCTGGC
GCAGGCGATTGGCCGTAACGGTCAGAACGTGCGTCTGGCTTCGCAACTGAGCGGTTGGGAACTCAACGTG
ATGACCGTTGACGACCTGCAAGCTAAGCATCAGGCGGAAGCGCACGCAGCGATCGACACCTTCACCAAAT
ATCTCGACATCGACGAAGACTTCGCGACTGTTCTGGTAGAAGAAGGCTTCTCGACGCTGGAAGAATTGGC
CTATGTGCCGATGAAAGAGCTGTTGGAAATCGAAGGCCTTGATGAGCCGACCGTTGAAGCACTGCGCGAG
CGTGCTAAAAATGCACTGGCCACCATTGCACAGGCCCAGGAAGAAAGCCTCGGTGATAACAAACCGGCTG
ACGATCTGCTGAACCTTGAAGGGGTAGATCGTGATTTGGCATTCAAACTGGCCGCCCGTGGCGTTTGTAC
GCTGGAAGATCTCGCCGAACAGGGCATTGATGATCTGGCTGATATCGAAGGGTTGACCGACGAAAAAGCC
GGAGCACTGATTATGGCTGCCCGTAATATTTGCTGGTTCGGTGACGAAGCGACTAGTGGTTCTGGTCATC
ACCATCACCATCACTCCGCGGGTGAGAATCTTTATTTTCAGGGCGCCATGATGCGTGAAGCCCTTTTTTC
CCAAGATGGCTGGGGCTGTCAGCATGTTAACCAGGATACTAATTGGGAAGTTCCCAGTTCGCCAGAACCA
GCCAATAAGGATGCACCCGGTCCACCAATGTGGAAGCCAAGCATTAACAATGGTACTGATCTTTGGGAGT
CCAATTTGAGAAACGGAGGTCAGCCGGCCGCACAGCAAGTTCCAAAGCCGTCGTGGGGTCATACACCATC
CTCTAACTTAGGTGGAACATGGGGTGAGGACGACGATGGCGCCGATAGTAGTAGTGTGTGGACTGGAGGA
GCTGTTAGCAACGCGGGATCCGGAGCTGCAGTGGGAGTAAACCAAGCCGGAGTTAATGTCGGTCCAGGCG
GTGTTGTTTCGTCTGGCGGACCTCAGTGGGGACAAGGTGTCGTTGGCGTCGGACTTGGATCAACTGGAGG
TAACGGGTCAAGCAATATAACTGGATCGTCTGGAGTCGCAACAGGTAGTAGCGGAAACTCCAGCAACGCT
GGTAACGGTTGGGGAGACCCTCGTGAAATACGCCCTTTGGGAGTTGGTGGCTCCATGGATATTCGAAATG
TTGAACATCGCGGCGGTAACGGTTCTGGAGCAACTTCGAGCGATCCACGAGACATTCGCATGATCGATCC
GCGTGACCCTATTCGAGGAGATCCCCGTGGAATATCTGGTCGTCTTAATGGGACCTCTGAAATGTGGGGT
CATCATCCACAAATGTCCCATAACCAGTTGCAAGGTATCAACAAAATGGTTGGTCAAAGTGTAGCAACTG
CCAGCACCAGTGTCGGAACATCTGGCTCGGGCATCGGTCCTGGAGGTCCCGGTCCTAGTACAGTATCAGG
CAATATCCCAACACAGTGGGGGCCTGCTCAACCGGTAAGCGTTGGTGTAAGTGGTCCCAAAGACATGTCA
AAACAGATAAGTGGATGGGAGGAACCATCACCACCGCCTCAGCGTCGCAGTATTCCTAACTACGATGATG
GTACATCGTTGTGGGGTCAGCAAACTCGTGTTCCCGCTGCAAGCGGTCACTGGAAAGACATGACTGATTC
GATAGGTCGTAGTAGTCATCTCATGCGTGGCCAAAGCCAAACGGGAGGTATAGGAATAGCCGGCGTTGGA
AATAGCAATGTTCCAGTGGGAGCCAATCCAAGTAATCCTATAAGCAGTGTAGTTGGACCTCAAGCCCGGA
TTCCATCTGTGGGCGGCGTACAACACAAACCAGACGGCGGCGCTATGTGGGTGCATTCCGGCAATGTAGG
TGGCAGAAATAATGTTGCTGCTGTTACTACTTGGGGAGATGACACTCATAGCGTTAATGTCGGCGCTCCC
AGCAGTGGCAGTGTATCCAGCAACAATTGGGTTGATGACAAGTCCAACTCAACCTTGGCACAAAACTCTT
GGAGCGACCCGGCCCCTGTTGGAGTTAGTTGGGGCAATAAGCAAAGCAAACCGCCAAGCAATAGTGCTTC
ATCAGGTTGGAGCACTGCTGCGGGCGTGGTGGATGGGGTTGATCTAGGATCTGAGTGGAACACGCACGGG
GGGATTATTGGAAAATCTCAGCAACAACAAAAACTAGCGGGACTTAACGTGGGAATGTAAGGTACCGGAT
CCGAATTCGAGCTCCGTCGACAAGCTTGCGGCCGCACTCGAGCACCACCACCACCACCACTGAGATCCGG
CTGCTAACAAAGCCCGAAAGGAAGCTGAGTTGGCTGCTGCCACCGCTGAGCAATAACTAGCATAACCCCT
TGGGGCCTCTAAACGGGTCTTGAGGGGTTTTTTGCTGAAAGGAGGAACTATATCCGGAT
Features (pLannotate 1.2.2; 22 found; start..end, strand, type, name):
     12..467     +  rep_origin     f1 ori (sequence partly withheld): f1 bacteriophage origin of replication; arrow indicates direction of (+) strand synthesis
    494..551     +  promoter       AmpR promoter (fragment): bla
    560..1375    -  CDS            KanR: aminoglycoside phosphotransferase; aph(3')-Ia; confers resistance to kanamycin in bacteria or G418 (Geneticin®) in eukaryotes
   1497..2085    +  rep_origin     ori: high-copy-number ColE1/pMB1/pBR322/pUC origin of replication
   2271..2413    -  misc_feature   bom: basis of mobility region from pBR322
   2515..2706    -  CDS            rop: Rop protein, which maintains plasmids at low copy number; rop
   2723..3103    +  CDS            YPB1_ECOLX: Protein predicted: Swiss-Prot protein existence level 4. From Escherichia coli.
   3175..3466    -  CDS            TcR (fragment): tetracycline efflux protein; tet; confers resistance to tetracycline
   3481..3502    -  protein_bind   CAP binding site: CAP binding activates transcription in the presence of cAMP. E. coli catabolite activator protein
   3515..4597    -  CDS            lacI: lac repressor; lacI; The lac repressor binds to the lac operator to inhibit transcription in E. coli. This inhibition can be relieved by adding lactose or isopropyl-β-D-thiogalactopyranoside (IPTG).
   4598..4675    -  promoter       lacI promoter: lacI
   4683..4962    -  CDS            TcR (fragment): tetracycline efflux protein; tet; confers resistance to tetracycline
   4984..5002    +  promoter       T7 promoter: promoter for bacteriophage T7 RNA polymerase
   5003..5027    +  protein_bind   lac operator: The lac repressor binds to the lac operator to inhibit transcription in E. coli. This inhibition can be relieved by adding lactose or isopropyl-β-D-thiogalactopyranoside (IPTG). lac repressor encoded by lacI
   5042..5064    +  RBS            RBS: efficient ribosome binding site from bacteriophage T7 gene 10 (Olins and Rangwala, 1989)
   5074..6552    +  CDS            NusA: transcription elongation protein (N utilization substance protein A); nusA; highly soluble in E. coli
   6568..6585    +  CDS            7xHis (fragment): 6xHis affinity tag
   6592..6614    +  CDS            capTEV™ (fragment): composite tag for in vivo biotinylation, TEV protease cleavage, and 6xHis tagging
   6622..8238    +  CDS            gw (fragment): GAWKY_DROME - Also known as GW182 From Drosophila melanogaster (Fruit fly).
   8294..8311    +  CDS            9xHis (fragment): 9xHis affinity tag
   8321..8370    +  CDS            SET1 (fragment): solubility-enhancement tag derived from T7 phage gene 10B
   8378..8425    +  terminator     T7 terminator: transcription terminator for bacteriophage T7 RNA polymerase
