[The description below was written by a language model from this plasmid's Addgene catalogue record and pLannotate feature annotations shown in this document.]
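Description:
pETM-60-NusA-DmGW182_1-539_G is a bacterial expression plasmid of about 8.4 kb for producing an N-terminal fragment (residues 1–539) of the Drosophila melanogaster GW182 protein, encoded by the gw gene, in E. coli. The catalogue lists the backbone as unknown, although the name points to pETM-60 and the annotated features match a pET-type layout. It carries a ColE1/pBR322-type origin together with the bom region and the rop gene. Rop restrains copy number, consistent with the recorded low-copy status. A kanamycin resistance gene (aminoglycoside phosphotransferase) provides selection. An f1 origin is also present, along with remnants of a tetracycline resistance gene that are annotated only as fragments and are presumably non-functional.

Expression is driven by a T7 promoter followed by a lac operator and the T7 gene 10 ribosome binding site. A plasmid-borne lacI gene supplies repressor, so transcription requires a host providing T7 RNA polymerase and is induced with IPTG. The open reading frame begins with NusA, a highly soluble E. coli protein used as a solubility-enhancing fusion partner. This is followed by a His tag and a short match to a tag containing a TEV protease site, which probably allows the NusA-His portion to be removed after purification. The gw fragment comes next.

Downstream of the insert, a second short His-tag match and a small fragment resembling a T7 gene 10B-derived solubility tag are annotated before the T7 terminator. The record does not show whether these lie in frame with the insert. The depositor notes that the ORF derives from an NCBI reference transcript and that the supplied sequence may be theoretical.
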