Addgene plasmid #146380: pETM-60-NusA-DmGW182_1-539_G
Purpose: Bacterial Expression of DmGW182_1-539
Depositing lab: Elisa Izaurralde. Depositing organization: Max Planck Institute for Developmental Biology.
Backbone
  Vector backbone: Unknown
  Vector type: Bacterial Expression
Growth in bacteria
  Bacterial resistance: Kanamycin, 50 μg/mL
  Growth temperature: 37°C
  Growth strain: DH5alpha
  Copy number: Low Copy
Gene/Insert
  Gene/Insert name: DmGW182_1-539
  Species: D. melanogaster (fly)
  Entrez Gene: gw (a.k.a. Dmel_CG31992, CG11484, CG31992, CG9905, Dmel\CG31992, GQ182, GW, GW182, Gw, Gw182, anon-EST:Posey205, dGW182, gw182)
  Cloning method: Unknown
Terms and licenses: Academic/Nonprofit Terms; Industry Terms: Not Available to Industry
Depositor comments: ORF extracted from NCBI NM_166780.1 Plasmids from this collection were made available to the research community and donated after the lab closed. Please note that the sequence provided by the depositing laboratory may be theoretical/predicted or based on Sanger sequencing results. There may be discrepancies between sequencing results obtained by Addgene and the depositor sequence. If an Addgene verified sequence is not available, please contact before placing your order to request that our lab fully sequence the plasmid.
How to cite: pETM-60-NusA-DmGW182_1-539_G was a gift from Elisa Izaurralde (Addgene plasmid # 146380 ; http://n2t.net/addgene:146380 ; RRID:Addgene_146380)
